>Addgene plasmid #83170 | Hs.KRAS4a G13D | depositor full sequence | sequence record 158133 | Full Sequence
TTAACGCTAGCATGGATGTTTTCCCAGTCACGACGTTGTAAAACGACGGCCAGTCTTAAAATTCGAGCTC
GGTCCGAGGATCCGAAATAATGATTTTATTTTGACTGATAGTGACCTGTTCGTTGCAACAAATTGATAAG
CAATGCTTTTTTATAATGCCAACTTTGTACAAAAAAGTTGGCACCATGACTGAATATAAACTTGTGGTAG
TTGGAGCTGGTGACGTAGGCAAGAGTGCCTTGACGATACAGCTAATTCAGAATCATTTTGTGGACGAATA
TGATCCAACAATAGAGGATTCCTACAGGAAGCAAGTAGTAATTGATGGAGAAACCTGTCTCTTGGATATT
CTCGACACAGCAGGTCAAGAGGAGTACAGTGCAATGAGGGACCAGTACATGAGGACTGGGGAGGGCTTTC
TTTGTGTATTTGCCATAAATAATACTAAATCATTTGAAGATATTCACCATTATAGAGAACAAATTAAAAG
AGTTAAGGACTCTGAAGATGTACCTATGGTCCTAGTAGGAAATAAATGTGATTTGCCTTCCAGAACAGTA
GACACAAAACAGGCTCAGGACTTAGCAAGAAGTTATGGAATTCCTTTTATTGAAACATCAGCAAAGACAA
GACAGAGAGTGGAGGATGCTTTTTATACATTGGTGAGAGAGATCCGACAATACAGATTGAAAAAAATCAG
CAAAGAAGAAAAGACTCCTGGCTGTGTGAAAATTAAAAAATGCATTATAATGTAATCAACTTTCTTGTAC
AAAGTTGGCATTATAGGAAAGCATTGCTTATCAATTTGTTGCAACGAACAGGTCACTATCAGTCAAAATA
AAATCATTATTTGCATGCAAGCTTAGATCCTCTAGACCAGCCAGGACAGAAATGCCTCGACTTCGCTGCT
ACCCAAGGTTGCCGGGTGACGCACACCGTGGAAACGGATGAAGGCACGAACCCAGTGGACATAAGCCTGT
TCGGTTCGTAAGCTGTAATGCAAGTAGCGTATGCGCTCACGCAACTGGTCCAGAACCTTGACCGAACGCA
GCGGTGGTAACGGCGCAGTGGCGGTTTTCATGGCTTGTTATGACTGTTTTTTTGGGGTACAGTCTATGCC
TCGGGCATCCAAGCAGCAAGCGCGTTACGCCGTGGGTCGATGTTTGATGTTATGGAGCAGCAACGATGTT
ACGCAGCAGGGCAGTCGCCCTAAAACAAAGTTAAACATTATGAGGGAAGCGGTGATCGCCGAAGTATCGA
CTCAACTATCAGAGGTAGTTGGCGTCATCGAGCGCCATCTCGAACCGACGTTGCTGGCCGTACATTTGTA
CGGCTCCGCAGTGGATGGCGGCCTGAAGCCACACAGTGATATTGATTTGCTGGTTACGGTGACCGTAAGG
CTTGATGAAACAACGCGGCGAGCTTTGATCAACGACCTTTTGGAAACTTCGGCTTCCCCTGGAGAGAGCG
AGATTCTCCGCGCTGTAGAAGTCACCATTGTTGTGCACGACGACATCATTCCGTGGCGTTATCCAGCTAA
GCGCGAACTGCAATTTGGAGAATGGCAGCGCAATGACATTCTTGCAGGTATCTTCGAGCCAGCCACGATC
GACATTGATCTGGCTATCTTGCTGACAAAAGCAAGAGAACATAGCGTTGCCTTGGTAGGTCCAGCGGCGG
AGGAACTCTTTGATCCGGTTCCTGAACAGGATCTATTTGAGGCGCTAAATGAAACCTTAACGCTATGGAA
CTCGCCGCCCGACTGGGCTGGCGATGAGCGAAATGTAGTGCTTACGTTGTCCCGCATTTGGTACAGCGCA
GTAACCGGCAAAATCGCGCCGAAGGATGTCGCTGCCGACTGGGCAATGGAGCGCCTGCCGGCCCAGTATC
AGCCCGTCATACTTGAAGCTAGACAGGCTTATCTTGGACAAGAAGAAGATCGCTTGGCCTCGCGCGCAGA
TCAGTTGGAAGAATTTGTCCACTACGTGAAAGGCGAGATCACCAAGGTAGTCGGCAAATAACCCTCGAGC
CACCCATGACCAAAATCCCTTAACGTGAGTTACGCGTCGTTCCACTGAGCGTCAGACCCCGTAGAAAAGA
TCAAAGGATCTTCTTGAGATCCTTTTTTTCTGCGCGTAATCTGCTGCTTGCAAACAAAAAAACCACCGCT
ACCAGCGGTGGTTTGTTTGCCGGATCAAGAGCTACCAACTCTTTTTCCGAAGGTAACTGGCTTCAGCAGA
GCGCAGATACCAAATACTGTCCTTCTAGTGTAGCCGTAGTTAGGCCACCACTTCAAGAACTCTGTAGCAC
CGCCTACATACCTCGCTCTGCTAATCCTGTTACCAGTGGCTGCTGCCAGTGGCGATAAGTCGTGTCTTAC
CGGGTTGGACTCAAGACGATAGTTACCGGATAAGGCGCAGCGGTCGGGCTGAACGGGGGGTTCGTGCACA
CAGCCCAGCTTGGAGCGAACGACCTACACCGAACTGAGATACCTACAGCGTGAGCATTGAGAAAGCGCCA
CGCTTCCCGAAGGGAGAAAGGCGGACAGGTATCCGGTAAGCGGCAGGGTCGGAACAGGAGAGCGCACGAG
GGAGCTTCCAGGGGGAAACGCCTGGTATCTTTATAGTCCTGTCGGGTTTCGCCACCTCTGACTTGAGCGT
CGATTTTTGTGATGCTCGTCAGGGGGGCGGAGCCTATGGAAAAACGCCAGCAACGCGGCCTTTTTACGGT
TCCTGGCCTTTTGCTGGCCTTTTGCTCACATGTTCTTTCCTGCGTTATCCCCTGATTCTGTGGATAACCG
TATTACCGCCTTTGAGTGAGCTGATACCGCTCGCCGCAGCCGAACGACCGAGCGCAGCGAGTCAGTGAGC
GAGGAAGCGGAAGAGCGCCCAATACGCAAACCGCCTCTCCCCGCGCGTTGGCCGATTCATTAATGCAGCT
GGCACGACAGGTTTCCCGACTGGAAAGCGGGCAGTGAGCGCAACGCAATTAATACGCGTACCGCTAGCCA
GGAAGAGTTTGTAGAAACGCAAAAAGGCCATCCGTCAGGATGGCCTTCTGCTTAGTTTGATGCCTGGCAG
TTTATGGCGGGCGTCCTGCCCGCCACCCTCCGGGCCGTTGCTTCACAACGTTCAAATCCGCTCCCGGCGG
ATTTGTCCTACTCAGGAGAGCGTTCACCGACAAACAACAGATAAAACGAAAGGCCCAGTCTTCCGACTGA
GCCTTTCGTTTTATTTGATGCCTGGCAGTTCCCTACTCTCGCG
Features (pLannotate 1.2.2; 11 found; start..end, strand, type, name):
     18..54      -  CDS            lacZα (fragment): LacZα fragment of β-galactosidase; lacZ fragment
     85..180     +  protein_bind   attL3: mutant version of attL; recombination site for the Gateway® LR reaction LR Clonase™
    186..661     +  CDS            K-Ras (fragment): human small GTPase proto-oncoprotein
    760..853     -  protein_bind   attL2 (fragment): mutant version of attL; recombination site for the Gateway® LR reaction LR Clonase™
    968..991     +  promoter       Pc promoter (fragment): intI1 (promoter lies within the coding sequence); class 1 integron promoter
   1167..1223    +  CDS            GmR (fragment): gentamycin acetyltransferase; aacC1; confers resistance to gentamycin
   1230..2021    +  CDS            SmR: aminoglycoside adenylyltransferase (Murphy, 1985); aadA; confers resistance to spectinomycin and streptomycin
   2114..2702    +  rep_origin     ori: high-copy-number ColE1/pMB1/pBR322/pUC origin of replication
   2885..2977    +  CDS            lacI (fragment): lac repressor; lacI; The lac repressor binds to the lac operator to inhibit transcription in E. coli. This inhibition can be relieved by adding lactose or isopropyl-β-D-thiogalactopyranoside (IPTG).
   3032..3059    -  terminator     rrnB T2 terminator: transcription terminator T2 from the E. coli rrnB gene
   3191..3234    +  terminator     rrnB T1 terminator: Escherichia coli rrnB; transcription terminator T1 from the E. coli rrnB gene
