[The description below was written by a language model from this plasmid's Addgene catalogue record and pLannotate feature annotations shown in this document.]
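Description:
Hs.KRAS4a G13D is a Gateway entry clone built on the pDonor-255 backbone, carrying the open reading frame of the human KRAS4A splice isoform with the oncogenic G13D substitution. The full plasmid is about 3.3 kb, with a 570 bp insert in a roughly 2.7 kb backbone. It is maintained in E. coli through a high-copy ColE1/pUC-type origin and selected with spectinomycin via the aadA (SmR) aminoglycoside adenylyltransferase gene. That marker appears to be driven by an upstream integron-derived region, of which the annotation detects only a fragment of the Pc promoter and a short remnant of a gentamicin resistance gene. Small lacZα and lacI fragments are also backbone remnants rather than functional elements. The rrnB T1 and T2 terminators lie upstream of the cloning region, where such elements typically insulate the insert from read-through transcription.

The KRAS coding sequence sits between two attL recombination sites, annotated by the software as attL3 and a partial attL2. The annotated K-Ras match covers only part of the insert, which is consistent with the reference feature differing from the 4A isoform at its C-terminal end. The entry clone contains no promoter for expressing the insert. Instead, an LR Clonase reaction transfers the ORF into a destination vector that supplies the promoter, tags and host-specific elements. Because the ORF retains its stop codon, it suits native, untagged expression or N-terminal fusions but not C-terminal tagging. The clone serves as a source of mutant KRAS4A for building expression constructs to study RAS signalling and oncogenic mutations.
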