Addgene plasmid #83170: Hs.KRAS4a G13D
Purpose: Gateway ORF Entry clone of human KRAS4A [NM_033360.3] with stop codon (for native or N-terminal fusions), G13D mutation
Depositing lab: Dominic Esposito. Depositing organization: National Cancer Institute (NCI).
Backbone
  Vector backbone: pDonor-255
  Backbone size w/o insert (bp): 2693
  Vector type: Gateway Entry Clone
Growth in bacteria
  Bacterial resistance: Spectinomycin, 50 μg/mL
  Growth temperature: 37°C
  Growth strain: DH10B
  Copy number: High Copy
Gene/Insert
  Gene/Insert name: KRAS
  Species: H. sapiens (human)
  Insert size (bp): 570
  Mutation: G13D
  GenBank ID: NM_033360.3
  Entrez Gene: KRAS (a.k.a. 'C-K-RAS, C-K-RAS, CFC2, K-RAS2A, K-RAS2B, K-RAS4A, K-RAS4B, K-Ras, K-Ras 2, KI-RAS, KRAS1, KRAS2, NS, NS3, OES, RALD, RASK2, c-Ki-ras, c-Ki-ras2)
  Cloning method: Gateway Cloning
  Sequencing primers: 5′ M13F 23-mer (5'-CCCAGTCACGACGTTGTAAAACG); 3′ attLR 23-mer (5'-TAACATCAGAGATTTTGAGACAC)
Terms and licenses: Academic/Nonprofit Terms; Industry Terms: Not Available to Industry
How to cite: Hs.KRAS4a G13D was a gift from Dominic Esposito (Addgene plasmid # 83170 ; http://n2t.net/addgene:83170 ; RRID:Addgene_83170)
