>Addgene plasmid #83170 | Hs.KRAS4a G13D | addgene partial sequence | sequence record 159217 | M13pUC-Fwd 5'-CCCAGTCACGACGTTGTAAAACG-3'
AATTCGAGCTCGGTCCGAGGATCCGAAATAATGATTTTATTTTGACTGATAGTGACCTGTTCGTTGCAAC
AAATTGATAAGCAATGCTTTTTTATAATGCCAACTTTGTACAAAAAAGTTGGCACCATGACTGAATATAA
ACTTGTGGTAGTTGGAGCTGGTGACGTAGGCAAGAGTGCCTTGACGATACAGCTAATTCAGAATCATTTT
GTGGACGAATATGATCCAACAATAGAGGATTCCTACAGGAAGCAAGTAGTAATTGATGGAGAAACCTGTC
TCTTGGATATTCTCGACACAGCAGGTCAAGAGGAGTACAGTGCAATGAGGGACCAGTACATGAGGACTGG
GGAGGGCTTTCTTTGTGTATTTGCCATAAATAATACTAAATCATTTGAAGATATTCACCATTATAGAGAA
CAAATTAAAAGAGTTAAGGACTCTGAAGATGTACCTATGGTCCTAGTAGGAAATAAATGTGATTTGCCTT
CCAGAACAGTAGACACAAAACAGGCTCAGGACTTAGCAAGAAGTTATGGAATTCCTTTTATTGAAACATC
AGCAAAGACAAGACAGAGAGTGGAGGATGCTTTTTATACATTGGTGAGAGAGATCCGACAATACAGATTG
AAAAAAATCAGCAAAGAAGAAAAGACTCCTGGCTGTGTGAAAATTAAAAAATGCATTATAATGTAATCAA
CTTTCTTGTACAAAGTTGGCATTATAGGAAAGCATTGCTTATCAATTTGTTGCAACGAACAGGTCACTAT
CAGTCAAAATAAAATCATTATTTGCATGCAAGCTTAGATCCTCTAGACCAGCCAGGACAGAAATGCCTCG
ACTTCGCTGCTACCCAAGGTTGCCGGGTGACGCACACCGTGGAAACGGATGAAGGCACGAACC
